>Addgene plasmid #99748 | iMb-Control-Mosaic (IR98.10) | depositor full sequence | sequence record 182446 | iMb-Control-Mosaic (IR98.10) sequence 20206 bps
GTGGCACTTTTCGGGGAAATGTGCGCGGAACCCCTATTTGTTTATTTTTCTAAATACATTCAAATATGTA
TCCGCTCATGAGACAATAACCCTGATAAATGCTTCAATAATATTGAAAAAGGAAGAGTATGAGTATTCAA
CATTTCCGTGTCGCCCTTATTCCCTTTTTTGCGGCATTTTGCCTTCCTGTTTTTGCTCACCCAGAAACGC
TGGTGAAAGTAAAAGATGCTGAAGATCAGTTGGGTGCACGAGTGGGTTACATCGAACTGGATCTCAACAG
CGGTAAGATCCTTGAGAGTTTTCGCCCCGAAGAACGTTTTCCAATGATGAGCACTTTTAAAGTTCTGCTA
TGTGGCGCGGTATTATCCCGTATTGACGCCGGGCAAGAGCAACTCGGTCGCCGCATACACTATTCTCAGA
ATGACTTGGTTGAGTACTCACCAGTCACAGAAAAGCATCTTACGGATGGCATGACAGTAAGAGAATTATG
CAGTGCTGCCATAACCATGAGTGATAACACTGCGGCCAACTTACTTCTGACAACGATCGGAGGACCGAAG
GAGCTAACCGCTTTTTTGCACAACATGGGGGATCATGTAACTCGCCTTGATCGTTGGGAACCGGAGCTGA
ATGAAGCCATACCAAACGACGAGCGTGACACCACGATGCCTGTAGCAATGGCAACAACGTTGCGCAAACT
ATTAACTGGCGAACTACTTACTCTAGCTTCCCGGCAACAATTAATAGACTGGATGGAGGCGGATAAAGTT
GCAGGACCACTTCTGCGCTCGGCCCTTCCGGCTGGCTGGTTTATTGCTGATAAATCTGGAGCCGGTGAGC
GTGGGTCTCGCGGTATCATTGCAGCACTGGGGCCAGATGGTAAGCCCTCCCGTATCGTAGTTATCTACAC
GACGGGGAGTCAGGCAACTATGGATGAACGAAATAGACAGATCGCTGAGATAGGTGCCTCACTGATTAAG
CATTGGTAACTGTCAGACCAAGTTTACTCATATATACTTTAGATTGATTTAAAACTTCATTTTTAATTTA
AAAGGATCTAGGTGAAGATCCTTTTTGATAATCTCATGACCAAAATCCCTTAACGTGAGTTTTCGTTCCA
CTGAGCGTCAGACCCCGTAGAAAAGATCAAAGGATCTTCTTGAGATCCTTTTTTTCTGCGCGTAATCTGC
TGCTTGCAAACAAAAAAACCACCGCTACCAGCGGTGGTTTGTTTGCCGGATCAAGAGCTACCAACTCTTT
TTCCGAAGGTAACTGGCTTCAGCAGAGCGCAGATACCAAATACTGTCCTTCTAGTGTAGCCGTAGTTAGG
CCACCACTTCAAGAACTCTGTAGCACCGCCTACATACCTCGCTCTGCTAATCCTGTTACCAGTGGCTGCT
GCCAGTGGCGATAAGTCGTGTCTTACCGGGTTGGACTCAAGACGATAGTTACCGGATAAGGCGCAGCGGT
CGGGCTGAACGGGGGGTTCGTGCACACAGCCCAGCTTGGAGCGAACGACCTACACCGAACTGAGATACCT
ACAGCGTGAGCTATGAGAAAGCGCCACGCTTCCCGAAGGGAGAAAGGCGGACAGGTATCCGGTAAGCGGC
AGGGTCGGAACAGGAGAGCGCACGAGGGAGCTTCCAGGGGGAAACGCCTGGTATCTTTATAGTCCTGTCG
GGTTTCGCCACCTCTGACTTGAGCGTCGATTTTTGTGATGCTCGTCAGGGGGGCGGAGCCTATGGAAAAA
CGCCAGCAACGCGGCCTTTTTACGGTTCCTGGCCTTTTGCTGGCCTTTTGCTCACATGTTCTTTCCTGCG
TTATCCCCTGATTCTGTGGATAACCGTATTACCGCCTTTGAGTGAGCTGATACCGCTCGCCGCAGCCGAA
CGACCGAGCGCAGCGAGTCAGTGAGCGAGGAAGCGGAAGAGCGCCCAATACGCAAACCGCCTCTCCCCGC
GCGTTGGCCGATTCATTAATGCAGCTGGCACGACAGGTTTCCCGACTGGAAAGCGGGCAGTGAGCGCAAC
GCAATTAATGTGAGTTAGCTCACTCATTAGGCACCCCAGGCTTTACACTTTATGCTTCCGGCTCGTATGT
TGTGTGGAATTGTGAGCGGATAACAATTTCACACAGGAAACAGCTATGACCATGATTACGCCAAGCGCGC
AATTAACCCTCACTAAAGGGAACAAAAGCTGGGTACCGGGCCCCCCCTCGAGGTCGACGGTATCGATAAG
CTTCACGTGTTCGAAACGCGTTGACATTGATTATTGACTAGTTATTAATAGTAATCAATTACGGGGTCAT
TAGTTCATAGCCCATATATGGAGTTCCGCGTTACATAACTTACGGTAAATGGCCCGCCTGGCTGACCGCC
CAACGACCCCCGCCCATTGACGTCAATAATGACGTATGTTCCCATAGTAACGCCAATAGGGACTTTCCAT
TGACGTCAATGGGTGGAGTATTTACGGTAAACTGCCCACTTGGCAGTACATCAAGTGTATCATATGCCAA
GTACGCCCCCTATTGACGTCAATGACGGTAAATGGCCCGCCTGGCATTATGCCCAGTACATGACCTTATG
GGACTTTCCTACTTGGCAGTACATCTACGTATTAGTCATCGCTATTACCATGGTGATGCGGTTTTGGCAG
TACATCAATGGGCGTGGATAGCGGTTTGACTCACGGGGATTTCCAAGTCTCCACCCCATTGACGTCAATG
GGAGTTTGTTTTGGCACCAAAATCAACGGGACTTTCCAAAATGTCGTAACAACTCCGCCCCATTGACGCA
AATGGGCGGTAGGCGTGTACGGTGGGAGGTCTATATAAGCAGAGCTCTCTGGCTAACTAGAGAACCCACT
GCTTACTGGCTTATCGAAATTAATACGACTCACTATAGGGAGACCCAAGCTGGCTAGCGTTTAAACTTAA
GCTTGGTAC
[48 nt withheld, positions 2950-2997]
T
[91 nt withheld, positions 2999-3089]
G
[124 nt withheld, positions 3091-3214]
CCCATTCGCCATTCAGGCTGCGCAACTGTTGGGAAGGGCGATCGGTGCGGGCCTCTTCGCTATTACGCCA
GCTGGCGAAAGGGGGATGTGCTGCAAGGCGATTAAGTTGGGTAACGCCAGGGTTTTCCCAGTCACGACGT
TGTAAAACGACGGCCAGTGAGCGCGCGTAATACGACTCACTATAGGGCGAATTGGAGCTCCCCGCGGCAG
GCCCTCCGAGCGTGGTGGAGCCGTTCTGTGAGACAGCCGGGTACGAGTCGTGACGCTGGAAGGGGCAAGC
GGGTGGTGGGCAGGAATGCGGTCCGCCCTGCAGCAACCGGAGGGGGAGGGAGAAGGGAGCGGAAAAGTCT
CCACCGGACGCGGCCATGGCTCGGGGGGGGGGGGGCAGCGGAGGAGCGCTTCCGGCCGACGTCTCGTCGC
TGATTGGCTTCTTTTCCTCCCGCCGTGTGTGAAAACACAAATGGCGTGTTTTGGTTGGCGTAAGGCGCCT
GTCAGTTAACGGCAGCCGGAGTGCGCAGCCGCCGGCAGCCTCGCTCTGCCCACTGGGTGGGGCGGGAGGT
AGGTGGGGTGAGGCGAGCTGGACGTGCGGGCGCGGTCGGCCTCTGGCGGGGCGGGGGAGGGGAGGGAGGG
TCAGCGAAAGTAGCTCGCGCGCGAGCGGCCGCCCACCCTCCCCTTCCTCTGGGGGAGTCGTTTTACCCGC
CGCCGGCCGGGCCTCGTCGTCTGATTGGCTCTCGGGGCCCAGAAAACTGGCCCTTGCCATTGGCTCGTGT
TCGTGCAAGTTGAGTCCATCCGCCGGCCAGCGGGGGCGGCGAGGAGGCGCTCCCAGGTTCCGGCCCTCCC
CTCGGCCCCGCGCCGCAGAGTCTGGCCGCGCGCCCCTGCGCAACGTGGCAGGAAGCGCGCGCTGGGGGCG
GGGACGGGCAGTAGGGCTGAGCGGCTGCGGGGCGGGTGCAAGCACGTTTCCGACTTGAGTTGCCTCAAGA
GGGGCGTGCTGAGCCAGACCTCCATCGCGCACTCCGGGGAGTGGAGGGAAGGAGCGAGGGCTCAGTTGGG
CTGTTTTGGAGGCAGGAAGCACTTGCTCTCCCAAAGTCGCTCTGAGTTGTTATCAGTAAGGGAGCTGCAG
TGGAGTAGGCGGGGAGAAGGCCGCACCCTTCTCCGGAGGGGGGAGGGGAGTGTTGCAATACCTTTCTGGG
AGTTCTCTGCTGCCTCCTGGCTTCTGAGGACCGCCCTGGGCCTGGGAGAATCCCTTCCCCCTCTTCCCTC
GTGATCTGCAACTCCAGTCTTTCTAGCATCTGTAGGGCGCAGTAGTCCAGGGTTTCCTTGATGATGTCAT
ACTTATCCTGTCCCTTTTTTTTCCACAGCTCGCGGTTGAGGACAAACTCTTCGCGGTCTTTCCAGTGGTT
AATTAAGTCGACATTGATTATTGACTAGTTATTAATAGTAATCAATTACGGGGTCATTAGTTCATAGCCC
ATATATGGAGTTCCGCGTTACATAACTTACGGTAAATGGCCCGCCTGGCTGACCGCCCAACGACCCCCGC
CCATTGACGTCAATAATGACGTATGTTCCCATAGTAACGCCAATAGGGACTTTCCATTGACGTCAATGGG
TGGAGTATTTACGGTAAACTGCCCACTTGGCAGTACATCAAGTGTATCATATGCCAAGTACGCCCCCTAT
TGACGTCAATGACGGTAAATGGCCCGCCTGGCATTATGCCCAGTACATGACCTTATGGGACTTTCCTACT
TGGCAGTACATCTACGTATTAGTCATCGCTATTACCATGGTCGAGGTGAGCCCCACGTTCTGCTTCACTC
TCCCCATCTCCCCCCCCTCCCCACCCCCAATTTTGTATTTATTTATTTTTTAATTATTTTGTGCAGCGAT
GGGGGCGGGGGGGGGGGGCGCGCGCCAGGCGGGGCGGGGCGGGGCGAGGGGCGGGGCGGGGCGAGGCGGA
GAGGTGCGGCGGCAGCCAATCAGAGCGGCGCGCTCCGAAAGTTTCCTTTTATGGCGAGGCGGCGGCGGCG
GCGGCCCTATAAAAAGCGAAGCGCGCGGCGGGCGGGAGTCGCTGCGCGCTGCCTTCGCCCCGTGCCCCGC
TCCGCCGCCGCCTCGCGCCGCCCGCCCCGGCTCTGACTGACCGCGTTACTCCCACAGGTGAGCGGGCGGG
ACGGCCCTTCTCCTCCGGGCTGTAATTAGCGCTTGGTTTAATGACGGCTTGTTTCTTTTCTGTGGCTGCG
TGAAAGCCTTGAGGGGCTCCGGGAGGGCCCTTTGTGCGGGGGGAGCGGCTCGGGGGGTGCGTGCGTGTGT
GTGTGCGTGGGGAGCGCCGCGTGCGGCTCCGCGCTGCCCGGCGGCTGTGAGCGCTGCGGGCGCGGCGCGG
GGCTTTGTGCGCTCCGCAGTGTGCGCGAGGGGAGCGCGGCCGGGGGCGGTGCCCCGCGGTGCGGGGGGGG
CTGCGAGGGGAACAAAGGCTGCGTGCGGGGTGTGTGCGTGGGGGGGTGAGCAGGGGGTGTGGGCGCGTCG
GTCGGGCTGCAACCCCCCCTGCACCCCCCTCCCCGAGTTGCTGAGCACGGCCCGGCTTCGGGTGCGGGGC
TCCGTACGGGGCGTGGCGCGGGGCTCGCCGTGCCGGGCGGGGGGTGGCGGCAGGTGGGGGTGCCGGGCGG
GGCGGGGCCGCCTCGGGCCGGGGAGGGCTCGGGGGAGGGGCGCGGCGGCCCCCGGAGCGCCGGCGGCTGT
CGAGGCGCGGCGAGCCGCAGCCATTGCCTTTTATGGTAATCGTGCGAGAGGGCGCAGGGACTTCCTTTGT
CCCAAATCTGTGCGGAGCCGAAATCTGGGAGGCGCCGCCGCACCCCCTCTAGCGGGCGCGGGGCGAAGCG
GTGCGGCGCCGGCAGGAAGGAAATGGGCGGGGAGGGCCTTCGTGCGTCGCCGCGCCGCCGTCCCCTTCTC
CCTCTCCAGCCTCGGGGCTGTCCGCGGGGGGACGGCTGCCTTCGGGGGGGACGGGGCAGGGCGGGGTTCG
GCTTCTGGCGTGTGACCGGCGGCTCTAGAGCCTCTGCTAACCATGTTCATGCCTTCTTCTTTTTCCTACA
GCTCCTGGGCAACGTGCTGGTTATTGTGCTGTCTCATCATTTTGGCAAAGAATTCCTCGAGATAACTTCG
TATAGTATACCTTATACGAAGTTATCGAGCTCATAACTTCGTATAGGATACTTTATACGAAGTTATAACG
TCGAGATAACTTCGTATAGCATACATTATACGAAGTTATACCGGCAGATCTCGCCACCATGGTGAGTGTG
ATTAAACCAGAGGCTAGCTTGGCTGCAGGTCGTCGAAATTCTACCGGGTAGGGGAGGCGCTTTTCCCAAG
GCAGTCTGGAGCATGCGCTTTAGCAGCCCCGCTGGGCACTTGGCGCTACACAAGTGGCCTCTGGCCTCGC
ACACATTCCACATCCACCGGTAGGCGCCAACCGGCTCCGTTCTTTGGTGGCCCCTTCGCGCCACCTTCTA
CTCCTCCCCTAGTCAGGAAGTTCCCCCCCGCCCCGCAGCTCGCGTCGTGCAGGACGTGACAAATGGAAGT
AGCACGTCTCACTAGTCTCGTGCAGATGGACAGCACCGCTGAGCAATGGAAGCGGGTAGGCCTTTGGGGC
AGCGGCCAATAGCAGCTTTGCTCCTTCGCTTTCTGGGCTCAGAGGCTGGGAAGGGGTGGGTCCGGGGGCG
GGCTCAGGGGCGGGCTCAGGGGCGGGGCGGGCGCCCGAAGGTCCTCCGGAGGCCCGGCATTCTGCACGCT
TCAAAAGCGCACGTCTGCCGCGCTGTTCTCCTCTTCCTCATCTCCGGGCCTTTCGACCTGCAGCCTGTTG
ACAATTAATCATCGGCATAGTATATCGGCATAGTATAATACGACAAGGTGAGGAACTAAACATGGGATCG
GCCATTGAACAAGATGGATTGCACGCAGGTTCTCCGGCCGCTTGGGTGGAGAGGCTATTCGGCTATGACT
GGGCACAACAGACAATCGGCTGCTCTGATGCCGCCGTGTTCCGGCTGTCAGCGCAGGGGCGCCCGGTTCT
TTTTGTCAAGACCGACCTGTCCGGTGCCCTGAATGAACTGCAGGACGAGGCAGCGCGGCTATCGTGGCTG
GCCACGACGGGCGTTCCTTGCGCAGCTGTGCTCGACGTTGTCACTGAAGCGGGAAGGGACTGGCTGCTAT
TGGGCGAAGTGCCGGGGCAGGATCTCCTGTCATCTCACCTTGCTCCTGCCGAGAAAGTATCCATCATGGC
TGATGCAATGCGGCGGCTGCATACGCTTGATCCGGCTACCTGCCCATTCGACCACCAAGCGAAACATCGC
ATCGAGCGAGCACGTACTCGGATGGAAGCCGGTCTTGTCGATCAGGATGATCTGGACGAAGAGCATCAGG
GGCTCGCGCCAGCCGAACTGTTCGCCAGGCTCAAGGCGCGCATGCCCGACGGCGATGATCTCGTCGTGAC
CCATGGCGATGCCTGCTTGCCGAATATCATGGTGGAAAATGGCCGCTTTTCTGGATTCATCGACTGTGGC
CGGCTGGGTGTGGCGGACCGCTATCAGGACATAGCGTTGGCTACCCGTGATATTGCTGAAGAGCTTGGCG
GCGAATGGGCTGACCGCTTCCTCGTGCTTTACGGTATCGCCGCTCCCGATTCGCAGCGCATCGCCTTCTA
TCGCCTTCTTGACGAGTTCTTCTGAGGGGATCAATTCTCTAGAGCTCGCTGATCAGGCCTCGACTGTGCC
TTCTAGTTGCCAGCCATCTGTTGTTTGCCCCTCCCCCGTGCCTTCCTTGACCCTGGAAGGTGCCACTCCC
ACTGTCCTTTCCTAATAAAATGAGGAAATTGCATCGCATTGTCTGAGTAGGTGTCATTCTATTCTGGGGG
GTGGGGTGGGGCAGGACAGCAAGGGGGAGGATTGGGAAGACAATAGCAGGCATGCTGGGGATGCGGTGGG
CTCTATGGCTTCTGAGGCGGAAAGAACCAGCTGGGGCTCGACTAGAGCTTGCGGAACCCTTCGTAATCAG
CCATACCACATTTGTAGAGGTTTTACTTGCTTTAAAAAACCTCCCACACCTCCCCCTGAACCTGAAACAT
AAAATGAATGCAATTGTTGTTGTTAACTTGTTTATTGCAGCTTATAATGGTTACAAATAAAGCAATAGCA
TCACAAATTTCACAAATAAAGCATTTTTTTCACTGCATTCTAGTTGTGGTTTGTCCAAACTCATCAATGT
ATCTTATCATGTCTGGATCTGACATGGTAAGTAAGCTTATAACTTCGTATAGTATACCTTATACGAAGTT
ATGGCGCGCCTAATTCACAGCCACCATGCTGTGCTGCATCAGAAGAACTAAACCGGTTGAGAAGAATGAA
GAGGCCGATCAGGAGCTGCAGTCGACGGTACCGCGGGCCCGGGATCCACCGGTCGCCACCATGGTGAGCA
AGGGCGAGGAGCTGTTCACCGGGGTGGTGCCCATCCTGGTCGAGCTGGACGGCGACGTAAACGGCCACAA
GTTCAGCGTGTCCGGCGAGGGCGAGGGCGATGCCACCTACGGCAAGCTGACCCTGAAGTTCATCTGCACC
ACCGGCAAGCTGCCCGTGCCCTGGCCCACCCTCGTGACCACCTTCGGCTACGGCCTGCAGTGCTTCGCCC
GCTACCCCGACCACATGAAGCAGCACGACTTCTTCAAGTCCGCCATGCCCGAAGGCTACGTCCAGGAGCG
CACCATCTTCTTCAAGGACGACGGCAACTACAAGACCCGCGCCGAGGTGAAGTTCGAGGGCGACACCCTG
GTGAACCGCATCGAGCTGAAGGGCATCGACTTCAAGGAGGACGGCAACATCCTGGGGCACAAGCTGGAGT
ACAACTACAACAGCCACAACGTCTATATCATGGCCGACAAGCAGAAGAACGGCATCAAGGTGAACTTCAA
GATCCGCCACAACATCGAGGACGGCAGCGTGCAGCTCGCCGACCACTACCAGCAGAACACCCCCATCGGC
GACGGCCCCGTGCTGCTGCCCGACAACCACTACCTGAGCTACCAGTCCAAGCTGAGCAAAGACCCCAACG
AGAAGCGCGATCACATGGTCCTGCTGGAGTTCGTGACCGCCGCCGGGATCACTCTCGGCATGGACGAGCT
GTACAAGGGCAGTGGAGAGGGCAGAGGAAGTCTGCTAACATGCGGTGACGTCGAGGAGAATCCTGGCCCA
GAATTCTGTGTGGATACCTACCGCTACATCATGCCAGAGCCAGCGAAGTCTGCTCCCGCCCCGAAAAAGG
GCTCCAAGAAGGCGGTGACTAAGGCGCAGAAGAAAGGCGGCAAGAAGCGCAAGCGCAGCCGCAAGGAGAG
CTATTCCATCTATGTGTACAAGGTTCTGAAGCAGGTCCACCCTGACACCGGCATTTCGTCCAAGGCCATG
GGCATCATGAACTCGTTTGTGAACGACATTTTCGAGCGCATCGCAGGTGAGGCTTCCCGCCTGGCGCATT
ACAACAAGCGCTCGACCATCACCTCCAGGGAGATCCAGACGGCCGTGCGCCTGCTGCTGCCTGGGGAGTT
GGCCAAGCACGCCGTGTCCGAGGGCACTAAGGCCATCACCAAGTACACCAGCGCTAAGGATCCACCGGTC
GCCTGAAGTGGAGAGGGCAGAGGAAGTCTGCTAACATGCGGTGACGTCGAGGAGAATCCTGGCCCAGAAT
TCTGCAGATATCCAGCACAGTGGCGGCCGCTCGAGTCTAGGCGCGCCAGCCTCGACTGTGCCTTCTAGTT
GCCAGCCATCTGTTGTTTGCCCCTCCCCCGTGCCTTCCTTGACCCTGGAAGGTGCCACTCCCACTGTCCT
TTCCTAATAAAATGAGGAAATTGCATCGCATTGTCTGAGTAGGTGTCATTCTATTCTGGGGGGTGGGGTG
GGGCAGGACAGCAAGGGGGAGGATTGGGAAGACAATAGCAGGCATGCTGGGGATGCGGTGGGCTCTATGG
CTTCTGAGGCGGAAAGAACCAGCTGGGGAGATCTATAACTTCGTATAGGATACTTTATACGAAGTTATGG
TACCGGCGCGCCGATCCATGGGTTGCTGTTTCTCCAAGACCATGGTGAGCAAGGGAGAGGAGGTCATCAA
AGAGTTCATGCGCTTCAAGGTGCGCATGGAGGGCTCCATGAACGGCCACGAGTTCGAGATCGAGGGCGAG
GGCGAGGGCCGCCCCTACGAGGGCACCCAGACCGCCAAGCTGAAGGTGACCAAGGGCGGCCCCCTGCCCT
TCGCCTGGGACATCCTGTCCCCCCAGTTCATGTACGGCTCCAAGGCGTACGTGAAGCACCCCGCCGACAT
CCCCGATTACAAGAAGCTGTCCTTCCCCGAGGGCTTCAAGTGGGAGCGCGTGATGAACTTCGAGGACGGC
GGTCTGGTGACCGTGACCCAGGACTCCTCCCTGCAGGACGGCACGCTGATCTACAAGGTGAAGATGCGCG
GCACCAACTTCCCCCCCGACGGCCCCGTAATGCAGAAGAAGACCATGGGCTGGGAGGCCTCCACCGAGCG
CCTGTACCCCCGCGACGGCGTGCTGAAGGGCGAGATCCACCAGGCCCTGAAGCTGAAGGACGGCGGCCAC
TACCTGGTGGAGTTCAAGACCATCTACATGGCCAAGAAGCCCGTGCAACTGCCCGGCTACTACTACGTGG
ACACCAAGCTGGACATCACCTCCCACAACGAGGACTACACCATCGTGGAACAGTACGAGCGCTCCGAGGG
CCGCCACCACCTGTTCCTGGGGCATGGCACCGGCAGCACCGGCAGCGGCAGCTCCGGCACCGCCTCCTCC
GAGGACAACAACATGGCCGTCATCAAAGAGTTCATGCGCTTCAAGGTGCGCATGGAGGGCTCCATGAACG
GCCACGAGTTCGAGATCGAGGGCGAGGGCGAGGGCCGCCCCTACGAGGGCACCCAGACCGCCAAGCTGAA
GGTGACCAAGGGCGGCCCCCTGCCCTTCGCCTGGGACATCCTGTCCCCCCAGTTCATGTACGGCTCCAAG
GCGTACGTGAAGCACCCCGCCGACATCCCCGATTACAAGAAGCTGTCCTTCCCCGAGGGCTTCAAGTGGG
AGCGCGTGATGAACTTCGAGGACGGCGGTCTGGTGACCGTGACCCAGGACTCCTCCCTGCAGGACGGCAC
GCTGATCTACAAGGTGAAGATGCGCGGCACCAACTTCCCCCCCGACGGCCCCGTAATGCAGAAGAAGACC
ATGGGCTGGGAGGCCTCCACCGAGCGCCTGTACCCCCGCGACGGCGTGCTGAAGGGCGAGATCCACCAGG
CCCTGAAGCTGAAGGACGGCGGCCGCTACCTGGTGGAGTTCAAGACCATCTACATGGCCAAGAAGCCCGT
GCAACTGCCCGGCTACTACTACGTGGACACCAAGCTGGACATCACCTCCCACAACGAGGACTACACCATC
GTGGAACAGTACGAGCGCTCCGAGGGCCGCCACCACCTGTTCCTGTACGGCATGGACGAGCTGTACAAGG
GCAGTGGAGAGGGCAGAGGAAGTCTGCTAACATGCGGTGACGTCGAGGAGAATCCTGGCCCAGAATTCTG
TGTGGATACCTACCGCTACATCATGCCAGAGCCAGCGAAGTCTGCTCCCGCCCCGAAAAAGGGCTCCAAG
AAGGCGGTGACTAAGGCGCAGAAGAAAGGCGGCAAGAAGCGCAAGCGCAGCCGCAAGGAGAGCTATTCCA
TCTATGTGTACAAGGTTCTGAAGCAGGTCCACCCTGACACCGGCATTTCGTCCAAGGCCATGGGCATCAT
GAACTCGTTTGTGAACGACATTTTCGAGCGCATCGCAGGTGAGGCTTCCCGCCTGGCGCATTACAACAAG
CGCTCGACCATCACCTCCAGGGAGATCCAGACGGCCGTGCGCCTGCTGCTGCCTGGGGAGTTGGCCAAGC
ACGCCGTGTCCGAGGGCACTAAGGCCATCACCAAGTACACCAGCGCTAAGGATCCACCGGTCGCCGGCAG
TGGAGAGGGCAGAGGAAGTCTGCTAACATGCGGTGACGTCGAGGAGAATCCTGGCCCAGAATTCTGCAGA
TATCCAGCACAGTGGCGGCCGCTCGAGAGCCTCGACTGTGCCTTCTAGTTGCCAGCCATCTGTTGTTTGC
CCCTCCCCCGTGCCTTCCTTGACCCTGGAAGGTGCCACTCCCACTGTCCTTTCCTAATAAAATGAGGAAA
TTGCATCGCATTGTCTGAGTAGGTGTCATTCTATTCTGGGGGGTGGGGTGGGGCAGGACAGCAAGGGGGA
GGATTGGGAAGACAATAGCAGGCATGCTGGGGATGCGGTGGGCTCTATGGCTTCTGAGGCGGAAAGAACC
AGCTGGGGACTAGTATAACTTCGTATAGCATACATTATACGAAGTTATGGCGCGCCTAATTCACAGCCAC
CATGCTGTGCTGCATCAGAAGAACTAAGCCGGTTGAGAAGAATGAAGAGGCCGATCAGGAGCTGCAGTCG
ACGGTACCGCGGGCCCGGGATCCACCGGTCGCCACCATGGTGAGCGAGCTGATTAAGGAGAACATGCACA
TGAAGCTCTACATGGAGGGCACCGTGAACAACCACCACTTCAAGTGCACATCCGAGGGCGAAGGCAAGCC
CTACGAGGGCACCCAGACCATGAGAATCAAGGCGGTCGAGGGCGGCCCTCTCCCCTTCGCCTTCGACATC
CTGGCTACCAGCTTCATGTACGGCAGCAAAACCTTCATCAACCACACCCAGGGCATCCCCGACTTCTTTA
AGCAGTCCTTCCCCGAGGGCTTCACATGGGAGAGAGTCACCACATACGAAGACGGGGGCGTGCTGACCGC
TACCCAGGACACCAGCCTCCAGGACGGCTGCCTCATCTACAACGTCAAGATCAGAGGGGTGAACTTCCCA
TCCAACGGCCCTGTGATGCAGAAGAAAACACTCGGCTGGGAGGCCTCCACCGAGACCCTGTACCCCGCTG
ACGGCGGCCTGGAAGGCAGAGCCGACATGGCCCTGAAGCTCGTGGGCGGGGGCCACCTGATCTGCAACTT
GAAGACCACATACAGATCCAAGAAACCCGCTAAGAACCTCAAGATGCCCGGCGTCTACTATGTGGACAGA
AGACTGGAAAGAATCAAGGAGGCCGACAAAGAGACCTACGTCGAGCAGCACGAGGTGGCTGTGGCCAGAT
ACTGCGACCTCCCTAGCAAACTGGGGCACAGAATGTACAAGGGCAGTGGAGAGGGCAGAGGAAGTCTGCT
AACATGCGGTGACGTCGAGGAGAATCCTGGCCCAGAATTCTGTGTGGATACCTACCGCTACATCATGCCA
GAGCCAGCGAAGTCTGCTCCCGCCCCGAAAAAGGGCTCCAAGAAGGCGGTGACTAAGGCGCAGAAGAAAG
GCGGCAAGAAGCGCAAGCGCAGCCGCAAGGAGAGCTATTCCATCTATGTGTACAAGGTTCTGAAGCAGGT
CCACCCTGACACCGGCATTTCGTCCAAGGCCATGGGCATCATGAACTCGTTTGTGAACGACATTTTCGAG
CGCATCGCAGGTGAGGCTTCCCGCCTGGCGCATTACAACAAGCGCTCGACCATCACCTCCAGGGAGATCC
AGACGGCCGTGCGCCTGCTGCTGCCTGGGGAGTTGGCCAAGCACGCCGTGTCCGAGGGCACTAAGGCCAT
CACCAAGTACACCAGCGCTAAGGATCCACCGGTCGCCGGCAGTGGAGAGGGCAGAGGAAGTCTGCTAACA
TGCGGTGACGTCGAGGAGAATCCTGGCCCAGAATTCTGCAGATATCCAGCACAGTGGCGGCCGCTCGAGT
CTAGGCGCGCCAGCCTCGACTGTGCCTTCTAGTTGCCAGCCATCTGTTGTTTGCCCCTCCCCCGTGCCTT
CCTTGACCCTGGAAGGTGCCACTCCCACTGTCCTTTCCTAATAAAATGAGGAAATTGCATCGCATTGTCT
GAGTAGGTGTCATTCTATTCTGGGGGGTGGGGTGGGGCAGGACAGCAAGGGGGAGGATTGGGAAGACAAT
AGCAGGCATGCTGGGGATGCGGTGGGCTCTATGGCTTCTGAGGCGGAAAGAACCAGCTGGGGGCGGCCGC
GATCAATTCGGTACCGAAGTTCCTATTCCGAAGTTCCTATTCTCTAGAAAGTATAGGAACTTCCTCGAGG
GTACCCCAATTCCGCCCCCCCCCCCCCCCTAACGTTACTGGCCGAAGCCGCTTGGAATAAGGCCGGTGTG
CGTTTGTCTATATGTTATTTTCCACCATATTGCCGTCTTTTGGCAATGTGAGGGCCCGGAAACCTGGCCC
TGTCTTCTTGACGAGCATTCCTAGGGGTCTTTCCCCTCTCGCCAAAGGAATGCAAGGTCTGTTGAATGTC
GTGAAGGAAGCAGTTCCTCTGGAAGCTTCTTGAAGACAAACAACGTCTGTAGCGACCCTTTGCAGGCAGC
GGAACCCCCCACCTGGCGACAGGTGCCTCTGCGGCCAAAAGCCACCGAGCTCGGATCCACTAGTCCAGTG
TGGTGGAATTGGGGGATCCACTAGTTCTAGAGCGGCCGATCAGCCTCGACTGTGCCTTCTAGTTGCCAGC
CATCTGTTGTTTGCCCCTCCCCCGTGCCTTCCTTGACCCTGGAAGGTGCCACTCCCACTGTCCTTTCCTA
ATAAAATGAGGAAATTGCATCGCATTGTCTGAGTAGGTGTCATTCTATTCTGGGGGGTGGGGTGGGGCAG
GACAGCAAGGGGGAGGATTGGGAAGACAATAGCAGGCATGCTGGGGATGCGGTGGGCTCTATGGCTTCTG
AGGCGGAAAGAACCAGCTGGGGCTCGAGATCCACTAGTTCTAGCCTCGAGGCTAGAGCGGCCGCCGCGGA
TATCGAATTCGCTAGAAGATGGGCGGGAGTCTTCTGGGCAGGCTTAAAGGCTAACCTGGTGTGTGGGCGT
TGTCCTGCAGGGGAATTGAACAGGTGTAAAATTGGAGGGACAAGACTTCCCACAGATTTTCGGTTTTGTC
GGGAAGTTTTTTAATAGGGGCAAATAAGGAAAATGGGAGGATAGGTAGTCATCTGGGGTTTTATGCAGCA
AAACTACAGGTTATTATTGCTTGTGATCCGCCTCGGAGTATTTTCCATCGAGGTAGATTAAAGACATGCT
CACCCGAGTTTTATACTCTCCTGCTTGAGATCCTTACTACAGTATGAAATTACAGTGTCGCGAGTTAGAC
TATGTAAGCAGAATTTTAATCATTTTTAAAGAGCCCAGTACTTCATATCCATTTCTCCCGCTCCTTCTGC
AGCCTTATCAAAAGGTATTTTAGAACACTCATTTTAGCCCCATTTTCATTTATTATACTGGCTTATCCAA
CCCCTAGACAGAGCATTGGCATTTTCCCTTTCCTGATCTTAGAAGTCTGATGACTCATGAAACCAGACAG
ATTAGTTACATACACCACAAATCGAGGCTGTAGCTGGGGCCTCAACACTGCAGTTCTTTTATAACTCCTT
AGTACACTTTTTGTTGATCCTTTGCCTTGATCCTTAATTTTCAGTGTCTATCACCTCTCCCGTCAGGTGG
TGTTCCACATTTGGGCCTATTCTCAGTCCAGGGAGTTTTACAACAATAGATGTATTGAGAATCCAACCTA
AAGCTTAACTTTCCACTCCCATGAATGCCTCTCTCCTTTTTCTCCATTTATAAACTGAGCTATTAACCAT
TAATGGTTTCCAGGTGGATGTCTCCTCCCCCAATATTACCTGATGTATCTTACATATTGCCAGGCTGATA
TTTTAAGACATTAAAAGGTATATTTCATTATTGAGCCACATGGTATTGATTACTGCTTACTAAAATTTTG
TCATTGTACACATCTGTAAAAGGTGGTTCCTTTTGGAATGCAAAGTTCAGGTGTTTGTTGTCTTTCCTGA
CCTAAGGTCTTGTGAGCTTGTATTTTTTCTATTTAAGCAGTGCTTTCTCTTGGACTGGCTTGACTCATGG
CATTCTACACGTTATTGCTGGTCTAAATGTGATTTTGCCAAGCTTCTTCAGGACCTATAATTTTGCTTGA
CTTGTAGCCAAACACAAGTAAAATGATTAAGCAACAAATGTATTTGTGAAGCTTGGTTTTTAGGTTGTTG
TGTTGTGTGTGCTTGTGCTCTATAATAATACTATCCAGGGGCTGGAGAGGTGGCTCGGAGTTCAAGAGCA
CAGACTGCTCTTCCAGAAGTCCTGAGTTCAATTCCCAGCAACCACATGGTGGCTCACAACCATCTGTAAT
GGGATCTGATGCCCTCTTCTGGTGTGTCTGAAGACCACAAGTGTATTCACATTAAATAAATAAATCCTCC
TTCTTCTTCTTTTTTTTTTTTTTAAAGAGAATACTGTCTCCAGTAGAATTTACTGAAGTAATGAAATACT
TTGTGTTTGTTCCAATATGGTAGCCAATAATCAAATTACTCTTTAAGCACTGGAAATGTTACCAAGGAAC
TAATTTTTATTTGAAGTGTAACTGTGGACAGAGGAGCCATAACTGCAGACTTGTGGGATACAGAAGACCA
ATGCAGACTTTAATGTCTTTTCTCTTACACTAAGCAATAAAGAAATAAAAATTGAACTTCTAGTATCCTA
TTTGTTTAAACTGCTAGCTTTACTTAACTTTTGTGCTTCATCTATACAAAGCTGAAAGCTAAGTCTGCAG
CCATTACTAAACATGAAAGCAAGTAATGATAATTTTGGATTTCAAAAATGTAGGGCCAGAGTTTAGCCAG
CCAGTGGTGGTGCTTGCCTTTATGCCTTTAATCCCAGCACTCTGGAGGCAGAGACAGGCAGATCTCTGAG
TTTGAGCCCAGCCTGGTCTACACATCAAGTTCTATCTAGGATAGCCAGGAATACACACAGAAACCCTGTT
GGGGAGGGGGGCTCTGAGATTTCATAAAATTATAATTGAAGCATTCCCTAATGAGCCACTATGGATGTGG
CTAAATCCGTCTACCTTTCTGATGAGATTTGGGTATTATTTTTTCTGTCTCTGCTGTTGGTTGGGTCTTT
TGACACTGTGGGCTTTCTTTAAAGCCTCCTTCCTGCCATGTGGTCTCTTGTTTGCTACTAACTTCCCATG
GCTTAAATGGCATGGCTTTTTGCCTTCTAAGGGCAGCTGCTGAGATTTGCAGCCTGATTTCCAGGGTGGG
GTTGGGAAATCTTTCAAACACTAAAATTGTCCTTTAATTTTTTTTTTAAAAAATGGGTTATATAATAAAC
CTCATAAAATAGTTATGAGGAGTGAGGTGGACTAATATTAAATGAGTCCCTCCCCTATAAAAGAGCTATT
AAGGCTTTTTGTCTTATACTTAACTTTTTTTTTAAATGTGGTATCTTTAGAACCAAGGGTCTTAGAGTTT
TAGTATACAGAAACTGTTGCATCGCTTAATCAGATTTTCTAGTTCAAATCCAGAGAATCCAAATTCTTCA
CAGCCAAAGTCAAATTAAGAATTTCTGACTTTTAATGTTAATTTGCTTACTGTGAATATAAAAATGATAG
CTTTTCCTGAGGCAGGGTCTCACTATGTATCTCTGCCTGATCTGCAACAAGATATGTAGACTAAAGTTCT
GCCTGCTTTTGTCTCCTGAATACTAAGGTTAAAATGTAGTAATACTTTTGGAACTTGCAGGTCAGATTCT
TTTATAGGGGACACACTAAGGGAGCTTGGGTGATAGTTGGTAAAATGTGTTTCAAGTGATGAAAACTTGA
ATTATTATCACCGCAACCTACTTTTTAAAAAAAAAAGCCAGGCCTGTTAGAGCATGCTTAAGGGATCCCT
AGGACTTGCTGAGCACACAAGAGTAGTTACTTGGCAGGCTCCTGGTGAGAGCATATTTCAAAAAACAAGG
CAGACAACCAAGAAACTACAGTTAAGGTTACCTGTCTTTAAACCATCTGCATATACACAGGGATATTAAA
ATATTCCAAATAATATTTCATTCAAGTTTTCCCCCATCAAATTGGGACATGGATTTCTCCGGTGAATAGG
CAGAGTTGGAAACTAAACAAATGTTGGTTTTGTGATTTGTGAAATTGTTTTCAAGTGATAGTTAAAGCCC
ATGAGATACAGAACAAAGCTGCTATTTCGAGGTCTCTTGGTTTATACTCAGAAGCACTTCTTTGGGTTTC
CCTGCACTATCCTGATCATGTGCTAGGCCTACCTTAGGCTGATTGTTGTTCAAATAAACTTAAGTTTCCT
GTCAGGTGATGTCATATGATTTCATATATCAAGGCAAAACATGTTATATATGTTAAACATTTGTACTTAA
TGTGAAAGTTAGGTCTTTTGGGTTTGATTTTTAATTTTCAAAACCTGAGCTAAATAAGTCATTTTTACAT
GTCTTACATTTGGTGGAATTGTATAATTGTGGTTTGCAGGCAAGACTCTCTGACCTAGTAACCCTACCTA
TAGAGCACTTTGCTGGGTCACAAGTCTAGGAGTCAAGCATTTCACCTTGAAGTTGAGACGTTTTGTTAGT
GTATACTAGTTTATATGTTGGAGGACATGTTTATCCAGAAGATATTCAGGACTATTTTTGACTGGGCTAA
GGAATTGATTCTGATTAGCACTGTTAGTGAGCATTGAGTGGCCTTTAGGCTTGAATTGGAGTCACTTGTA
TATCTCAAATAATGCTGGCCTTTTTTAAAAAGCCCTTGTTCTTTATCACCCTGTTTTCTACATAATTTTT
GTTCAAAGAAATACTTGTTTGGATCTCCTTTTGACAACAATAGCATGTTTTCAAGCCATATTTTTTTTCC
TTTTTTTTTTTTTTTTTGGTTTTTCGAGACAGGGTTTCTCTGTATAGCCCTGGCTGTCCTGGAACTCACT
TTGTAGACCAGGCTGGCCTCGAACTCAGAAATCCGCCTGCCTCTGCCTCCTGAGTGCCGGGATTAAAGGC
GTGCACCACCACGCCTGGCTAAGTTGGATATTTTGTTATATAACTATAACCAATACTAACTCCACTGGGT
GGATTTTTAATTCAGTCAGTAGTCTTAAGTGGTCTTTATTGGCCCTTCATTAAAATCTACTGTTCACTCT
AACAGAGGCTGTTGGTACTAGTGGCACTTAAGCAACTTCCTACGGATATACTAGCAGATTAAGGGTCAGG
GATAGAAACTAGTCTAGCGTTTTGTATACCTACCAGCTTTATACTACCTTGTTCTGATAGAAATATTTCA
GGACATCTAGCTTATCGATCCGTCGACGTTCGAACACGTGGAATTCCTGCAGCCCGGGGGATCCACTAGT
TCTAGAGCGGCCGCCACCGCGGTGGAGCTCCAATTCGCCCTATAGTGAGTCGTATTACGCGCGCTCACTG
GCCGTCGTTTTACAACGTCGTGACTGGGAAAACCCTGGCGTTACCCAACTTAATCGCCTTGCAGCACATC
CCCCTTTCGCCAGCTGGCGTAATAGCGAAGAGGCCCGCACCGATCGCCCTTCCCAACAGTTGCGCAGCCT
GAATGGCGAATGGG
[124 nt withheld, positions 19749-19872]
C
[91 nt withheld, positions 19874-19964]
A
[49 nt withheld, positions 19966-20014]
CCTTTGACGTTGGAGTCCACGTTCTTT
[37 nt withheld, positions 20042-20078]
ACCCTATCTCGGTCTATTCTTTTGATTTATAAGGGATTTTGCCGATTTCGGCCTATTGGTTAAAAAATGA
GCTGATTTAACAAAAATTTAACGCGAATTTTAACAAAATATTAACGCTTACAATTTAG
Features (pLannotate 1.2.2; 62 found; start..end, strand, type, name):
     24..128     +  promoter       AmpR promoter: bla
    129..989     +  CDS            AmpR: β-lactamase; bla; confers resistance to ampicillin, carbenicillin, and related antibiotics
   1160..1748    +  rep_origin     ori: high-copy-number ColE1/pMB1/pBR322/pUC origin of replication
   1931..2023    +  CDS            lacI (fragment): lac repressor; lacI; The lac repressor binds to the lac operator to inhibit transcription in E. coli. This inhibition can be relieved by adding lactose or isopropyl-β-D-thiogalactopyranoside (IPTG).
   2036..2057    +  protein_bind   CAP binding site: CAP binding activates transcription in the presence of cAMP. E. coli catabolite activator protein
   2072..2102    +  promoter       lac promoter: promoter for the E. coli lac operon
   2106..2128    +  protein_bind   lac operator (fragment): The lac repressor binds to the lac operator to inhibit transcription in E. coli. This inhibition can be relieved by adding lactose or isopropyl-β-D-thiogalactopyranoside (IPTG). lac repressor encoded by lacI
   2171..2189    +  promoter       T3 promoter: promoter for bacteriophage T3 RNA polymerase
   2202..2243    -  misc_feature   MCS (fragment): pBluescript multiple cloning site
   2263..2642    +  enhancer       CMV enhancer: human cytomegalovirus immediate early enhancer
   2643..2846    +  promoter       CMV promoter: human cytomegalovirus (CMV) immediate early promoter
   2842..2875    +  LTR            5' LTR (truncated) (fragment): truncated 5' long terminal repeat (LTR) from HIV-1
   2891..2909    +  promoter       T7 promoter: promoter for bacteriophage T7 RNA polymerase
   2950..3214    -  rep_origin     f1 ori (fragment) (sequence partly withheld): f1 bacteriophage origin of replication; arrow indicates direction of (+) strand synthesis
   3219..3374    -  CDS            lacZα (fragment): LacZα fragment of β-galactosidase; lacZ fragment
   3382..3400    +  promoter       T7 promoter: promoter for bacteriophage T7 RNA polymerase
   3418..4500    +  misc_feature   Rosa26 left arm: left homology arm from intron 1 of the mouse Rosa26 gene (Soriano, 1999)
   4507..4610    +  misc_feature   Ad SA: adenovirus major late transcript splice acceptor (Friedrich and Soriano, 1991)
   4624..5003    +  enhancer       CMV enhancer: human cytomegalovirus immediate early enhancer
   5005..5278    +  promoter       chicken β-actin promoter: No description available
   5279..6295    +  intron         chimeric intron: chimera between introns from chicken β-actin and rabbit β-globin
   6356..6389    +  protein_bind   loxN: Cre-mediated recombination occurs in the 8-bp core sequence (GTATACCT). loxN sites are compatible with each other, but incompatible with loxP or lox2272 sites. Cre recombinase
   6397..6430    +  protein_bind   lox2272: Cre-mediated recombination occurs in the 8-bp core sequence (GGATACTT). lox2272 sites are compatible with each other, but incompatible with loxP or loxN sites (Lee and Saito, 1988). Cre recombinase
   6440..6473    +  protein_bind   loxP: Cre-mediated recombination occurs in the 8-bp core sequence (GCATACAT). Cre recombinase
   6493..6516    +  CDS            mKO2 (fragment): monomeric Kusabira-Orange 2 fluorescent protein
   6550..7049    +  promoter       PGK promoter: mouse phosphoglycerate kinase 1 promoter
   7061..7108    +  promoter       EM7 promoter: synthetic bacterial promoter&nbsp
   7126..7929    +  CDS            NeoR/KanR: aminoglycoside phosphotransferase from Tn5; aph(3')-II (or nptII); confers resistance to neomycin, kanamycin, and G418 (Geneticin®)
   7968..8192    +  polyA_signal   bGH poly(A) signal: bovine growth hormone polyadenylation signal
   8196..8217    +  promoter       SV40 promoter (fragment): SV40 enhancer and early promoter
   8248..8326    +  CDS            large T antigen (fragment): large T antigen from SV40 (simian virus 40)
   8349..8483    +  polyA_signal   SV40 poly(A) signal: SV40 polyadenylation signal
   8503..8536    +  protein_bind   loxN: Cre-mediated recombination occurs in the 8-bp core sequence (GTATACCT). loxN sites are compatible with each other, but incompatible with loxP or lox2272 sites. Cre recombinase
   8560..8625    +  CDS            gap43 (fragment): NEUM_CARAU - Experimental evidence at transcript level: Swiss-Prot protein existence level 2. This protein is associated with nerve growth. It is a major component of the motile 'growth cones' that form the tips of elongating axons. Plays a role in axonal and dendritic filopodia induction (By similarity). From Carassius auratus (Goldfish).
   8620..8651    +  misc_feature   MCS (fragment): multiple cloning site
   8665..9381    +  CDS            mEYFP: mEYFP is a basic (constitutively fluorescent) yellow fluorescent protein published in 2002, derived from Aequorea victoria. It is reported to be a very rapidly-maturing monomer.
   9475..9852    +  CDS            H2B: human histone H2B; HIST1H2BJ
   9990..10214   +  polyA_signal   bGH poly(A) signal: bovine growth hormone polyadenylation signal
  10218..10239   +  promoter       SV40 promoter (fragment): SV40 enhancer and early promoter
  10249..10282   +  protein_bind   lox2272: Cre-mediated recombination occurs in the 8-bp core sequence (GGATACTT). lox2272 sites are compatible with each other, but incompatible with loxP or loxN sites (Lee and Saito, 1988). Cre recombinase
  10326..11753   +  CDS            tdTomato: tdTomato is a basic (constitutively fluorescent) orange fluorescent protein published in 2004, derived from Discosoma sp.. It is reported to be a somewhat slowly-maturing tandem dimer with low acid sensitivity.
  11847..12224   +  CDS            H2B: human histone H2B; HIST1H2BJ
  12350..12574   +  polyA_signal   bGH poly(A) signal: bovine growth hormone polyadenylation signal
  12578..12599   +  promoter       SV40 promoter (fragment): SV40 enhancer and early promoter
  12609..12642   +  protein_bind   loxP: Cre-mediated recombination occurs in the 8-bp core sequence (GCATACAT). Cre recombinase
  12666..12731   +  CDS            gap43 (fragment): NEUM_CARAU - Experimental evidence at transcript level: Swiss-Prot protein existence level 2. This protein is associated with nerve growth. It is a major component of the motile 'growth cones' that form the tips of elongating axons. Plays a role in axonal and dendritic filopodia induction (By similarity). From Carassius auratus (Goldfish).
  12726..12757   +  misc_feature   MCS (fragment): multiple cloning site
  12771..13466   +  CDS            mKate2: mKate2 is a basic (constitutively fluorescent) red fluorescent protein published in 2009, derived from Entacmaea quadricolor. It is reported to be a rapidly-maturing monomer with moderate acid sensitivity.
  13569..13946   +  CDS            H2B: human histone H2B; HIST1H2BJ
  14084..14308   +  polyA_signal   bGH poly(A) signal: bovine growth hormone polyadenylation signal
  14312..14333   +  promoter       SV40 promoter (fragment): SV40 enhancer and early promoter
  14360..14407   +  protein_bind   FRT: FLP-mediated recombination occurs in the 8-bp core sequence TCTAGAAA (Turan and Bode, 2011). FLP recombinase from the Saccharomyces cerevisiae 2μ plasmid
  14434..14739   +  misc_feature   IRES (fragment): internal ribosome entry site (IRES) of the encephalomyocarditis virus (EMCV)
  14775..14802   -  misc_feature   MCS (fragment): pBluescript multiple cloning site
  14814..15038   +  polyA_signal   bGH poly(A) signal: bovine growth hormone polyadenylation signal
  15042..15063   +  promoter       SV40 promoter (fragment): SV40 enhancer and early promoter
  15131..15941   +  misc_feature   Rosa26 right arm: right homology arm from intron 1 of the mouse Rosa26 gene (Soriano, 1999)
  18789..18811   +  CDS            Azami-Green (fragment): Azami-Green fluorescent protein (Karasawa et al., 2003)
  19495..19554   -  misc_feature   MCS (fragment): pBluescript multiple cloning site
  19563..19581   -  promoter       T7 promoter: promoter for bacteriophage T7 RNA polymerase
  19589..19744   +  CDS            lacZα (fragment): LacZα fragment of β-galactosidase; lacZ fragment
  19749..20177   +  rep_origin     f1 ori (sequence partly withheld): f1 bacteriophage origin of replication; arrow indicates direction of (+) strand synthesis
