[The description below was written by a language model from this plasmid's Addgene catalogue record and pLannotate feature annotations shown in this document.]
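Description:
iMb-Control-Mosaic (IR98.10) is a roughly 20 kb mouse gene-targeting vector built on pBluescript KS, designed to insert a Cre-dependent multicolour reporter cassette into the Rosa26 locus by homologous recombination. In bacteria it is maintained through a ColE1/pUC-type origin with ampicillin resistance (an f1 origin is also present). The catalogue lists it as low copy and propagated in a recombination-deficient strain, consistent with its size and highly repetitive content. Selection of targeted mammalian cells relies on a PGK/EM7-driven neomycin (G418) resistance gene.

The payload lies between left and right homology arms from Rosa26 intron 1. After an adenoviral splice acceptor, a CAG promoter (CMV enhancer, chicken β-actin promoter and chimeric intron) is followed by three consecutive, mutually incompatible lox sites: loxN, lox2272 and loxP. Next comes the NeoR cassette with bGH and SV40 polyadenylation signals, which also acts as a transcriptional stop. Three reporter units follow, each preceded by the partner of one lox site and ended by a bGH poly(A): a GAP43-derived membrane-tagged mEYFP after loxN, tdTomato after lox2272, and membrane-tagged mKate2 after loxP. Each unit also has an annotated H2B coding region downstream of the fluorescent protein; the record does not state what is fused to it or how it is co-expressed, though the stated purpose mentions additional marker proteins.

Cre can recombine only one compatible lox pair in a given cell, so it stochastically places one of the three units next to the promoter, yielding a mosaic of differently coloured cells. An FRT site and a partial IRES lie downstream of the reporters. An additional CMV promoter element sits outside the left arm; the record does not explain its role. The construct serves as the control version for mosaic lineage and gene-function analysis.
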