Addgene plasmid #99748: iMb-Control-Mosaic (IR98.10)
Purpose: Rosa26 gene targeting vector to induce a Cre-dependent mosaic of cells expressing different fluorescent and marker proteins localized to the membrane
Depositing lab: Rui Benedito. Depositing organization: Centro Nacional de Investigaciones Cardiovasculares (CNIC). Publication: Dual ifgMosaic: A Versatile Method for Multispectral and Combinatorial Mosaic Gene-Function Analysis. Pontes-Quero S, Heredia L, Casquero-Garcia V, Fernandez-Chacon M, Luo W, Hermoso A, Bansal M, Garcia-Gonzalez I, Sanchez-Munoz MS, Perea JR, Galiana-Simal A, Rodriguez-Arabaolaza I, Del Olmo-Cabrera S, Rocha SF, Criado-Rodriguez LM, Giovinazzo G, Benedito R. Cell. 2017 Aug 10;170(4):800-814.e18. doi: 10.1016/j.cell.2017.07.031. PubMed 28802047.
Backbone
  Vector backbone: pBlueScript KS
  Total vector size (bp): 20127
  Vector type: Mammalian Expression, Mouse Targeting, Cre/Lox
  Selectable markers: Neomycin (select with G418)
Growth in bacteria
  Bacterial resistance: Ampicillin, 100 μg/mL
  Growth temperature: 30°C
  Growth strain: Stbl3
  Copy number: Low Copy
Gene/Insert
  Gene/Insert name: MbYFP, MbTomato, MbKate2
Terms and licenses: Academic/Nonprofit Terms; Industry Terms: Not Available to Industry
How to cite: iMb-Control-Mosaic (IR98.10) was a gift from Rui Benedito (Addgene plasmid # 99748 ; http://n2t.net/addgene:99748 ; RRID:Addgene_99748)
