>Addgene plasmid #99748 | iMb-Control-Mosaic (IR98.10) | addgene partial sequence | sequence record 199291 | Addgene Partial NGS Result- Rosa26 Left Arm
CCATTCGCCATTCAGGCTGCGCAACTGTTGGGAAGGGCGATCGGTGCGGGCCTCTTCGCTATTACGCCAG
CTGGCGAAAGGGGGATGTGCTGCAAGGCGATTAAGTTGGGTAACGCCAGGGTTTTCCCAGTCACGACGTT
GTAAAACGACGGCCAGTGAGCGCGCGTAATACGACTCACTATAGGGCGAATTGGAGCTCCACCGCGGCAG
GCCCTCCGAGCGTGGTGGAGCCGTTCTGTGAGACAGCCGGGTACGAGTCGTGACGCTGGAAGGGGCAAGC
GGGTGGTGGGCAGGAATGCGGTCCGCCCTGCAGCAACCGGAGGGGGAGGGAGAAGGGAGCGGAAAAGTCT
CCACCGGACGCGGCCATGGCTCGGGGGGGGGGGGGCAGCGGAGGAGCGCTTCCGGCCGACGTCTCGTCGC
TGATTGGCTTCTTTTCCTCCCGCCGTGTGTGAAAACACAAATGGCGTGTTTTGGTTGGCGTAAGGCGCCT
GTCAGTTAACGGCAGCCGGAGTGCGCAGCCGCCGGCAGCCTCGCTCTGCCCACTGGGTGGGGCGGGAGGT
AGGTGGGGTGAGGCGAGCTGGACGTGCGGGCGCGGTCGGCCTCTGGCGGGGCGGGGGAGGGGAGGGAGGG
TCAGCGAAAGTAGCTCGCGCGCGAGCGGCCGCCCACCCTCCCCTTCCTCTGGGGGAGTCGTTTTACCCGC
CGCCGGCCGGGCCTCGTCGTCTGATTGGCTCTCGGGGCCCAGAAAACTGGCCCTTGCCATTGGCTCGTGT
TCGTGCAAGTTGAGTCCATCCGCCGGCCAGCGGGGGCGGCGAGGAGGCGCTCCCAGGTTCCGGCCCTCCC
CTCGGCCCCGCGCCGCAGAGTCTGGCCGCGCGCCCCTGCGCAACGTGGCAGGAAGCGCGCGCTGGGGGCG
GGGACGGGCAGTAGGGCTGAGCGGCTGCGGGGCGGGTGCAAGCACGTTTCCGACTTGAGTTGCCTCAAGA
GGGGCGTGCTGAGCCAGACCTCCATCGCGCACTCCGGGGAGTGGAGGGAAGGAGCGAGGGCTCAGTTGGG
CTGTTTTGGAGGCAGGAAGCACTTGCTCTCCCAAAGTCGCTCTGAGTTGTTATCAGTAAGGGAGCTGCAG
TGGAGTAGGCGGGGAGAAGGCCGCACCCTTCTCCGGAGGGGGGAGGGGAGTGTTGCAATACCTTTCTGGG
AGTTCTCTGCTGCCTCCTGGCTTCTGAGGACCGCCCTGGGCCTGGGAGAATCCCTTCCCCCTCTTCCCTC
GTGATCTGCAACTCCAGTCTTTCTAGCATCTGTAGGGCGCAGTAGTCCAGGGTTTCCTTGATGATGTCAT
ACTTATCCTGTCCCTTTTTTTTCCACAGCTCGCGGTTGAGGACAAACTCTTCGCGGTCTTTCCAGTGGTT
AATTAAGTCGACATTGATTATTGACTAGTTATTAATAGTAATCAATTACGGGGTCATTAGTTCATAGCCC
ATATATGGAGTTCCGCGTTACATAACTTACGGTAAATGGCCCGCCTGGCTGACCGCCCAACGACCCCCGC
CCATTGACGTCAATAATGACGTATGTTCCCATAGTAACGCCAATAGGGACTTTCCATTGACGTCAATGGG
TGGAGTATTTACGGTAAACTGCCCACTTGGCAGTACATCAAGTGTATCATATGCCAAGTACGCCCCCTAT
TGACGTCAATGACGGTAAATGGCCCGCCTGGCATTATGCCCAGTACATGACCTTATGGGACTTTCCTACT
TGGCAGTACATCTACGTATTAGTCATCGCTATTACCATGGTCGAGGTGAGCCCCACGTTCTGCTTCACTC
TCCCCATCTCCCCCCCCTCCCCACCCCCAATTTTGTATTTATTTATTTTTTAATTATTTTGTGCAGCGAT
GGGGGCGGGGGGGGGGGGGGCGCGCGCCAGGCGGGGCGGGGCGGGGCGAGGGGCGGGGCGGGGCGAGGCG
GAGAGGTGCGGCGGCAGCCAATCAGAGCGGCGCGCTCCGAAAGTTTCCTTTTATGGCGAGGCGGCGGCGG
CGGCGGCCCTATAAAAAGCGAAGCGCGCGGCGGGCGGGAGTCGCTGCGCGCTGCCTTCGCCCCGTGCCCC
GCTCCGCCGCCGCCTCGCGCCGCCCGCCCCGGCTCTGACTGACCGCGTTACTCCCACAGGTGAGCGGGCG
GGACGGCCCTTCTCCTCCGGGCTGTAATTAGCGCTTGGTTTAATGACGGCTTGTTTCTTTTCTGTGGCTG
CGTGAAAGCCTTGAGGGGCTCCGGGAGGGCCCTTTGTGCGGGGGGAGCGGCTCGGGGGGTGCGTGCGTGT
GTGTGTGCGTGGGGAGCGCCGCGTGCGGCTCCGCGCTGCCCGGCGGCTGTGAGCGCTGCGGGCGCGGCGC
GGGGCTTTGTGCGCTCCGCAGTGTGCGCGAGGGGAGCGCGGCCGGGGGCGGTGCCCCGCGGTGCGGGGGG
GGCTGCGAGGGGAACAAAGGCTGCGTGCGGGGTGTGTGCGTGGGGGGGTGAGCAGGGGGTGTGGGCGCGT
CGGTCGGGCTGCAACCCCCCCTGCACCCCCCTCCCCGAGTTGCTGAGCACGGCCCGGCTTCGGGTGCGGG
GCTCCGTACGGGGCGTGGCGCGGGGCTCGCCGTGCCGGGCGGGGGG
