>Addgene plasmid #99748 | iMb-Control-Mosaic (IR98.10) | addgene partial sequence | sequence record 199292 | Addgene Partial NGS Result- Rosa26 Right Arm
GATATCGAATTCGCTAGAAGATGGGCGGGAGTCTTCTGGGCAGGCTTAAAGGCTAACCTGGTGTGTGGGC
GTTGTCCTGCAGGGGAATTGAACAGGTGTAAAATTGGAGGGACAAGACTTCCCACAGATTTTCGGTTTTG
TCGGGAAGTTTTTTAATAGGGGCAAATAAGGAAAATGGGAGGATAGGTAGTCATCTGGGGTTTTATGCAG
CAAAACTACAGGTTATTATTGCTTGTGATCCGCCTCGGAGTATTTTCCATCGAGGTAGATTAAAGACATG
CTCACCCGAGTTTTATACTCTCCTGCTTGAGATCCTTACTACAGTATGAAATTACAGTGTCGCGAGTTAG
ACTATGTAAGCAGAATTTTAATCATTTTTAAAGAGCCCAGTACTTCATATCCATTTCTCCCGCTCCTTCT
GCAGCCTTATCAAAAGGTATTTTAGAACACTCATTTTAGCCCCATTTTCATTTATTATACTGGCTTATCC
AACCCCTAGACAGAGCATTGGCATTTTCCCTTTCCTGATCTTAGAAGTCTGATGACTCATGAAACCAGAC
AGATTAGTTACATACACCACAAATCGAGGCTGTAGCTGGGGCCTCAACACTGCAGTTCTTTTATAACTCC
TTAGTACACTTTTTGTTGATCCTTTGCCTTGATCCTTAATTTTCAGTGTCTATCACCTCTCCCGTCAGGT
GGTGTTCCACATTTGGGCCTATTCTCAGTCCAGGGAGTTTTACAACAATAGATGTATTGAGAATCCAACC
TAAAGCTTAACTTTCCACTCCCATGAATGCCTCTCTCCTTTTTCTCCATTTATAAACTGAGCTATTAACC
ATTAATGGTTTCCAGGTGGATGTCTCCTCCCCCAATATTACCTGATGTATCTTACATATTGCCAGGCTGA
TATTTTAAGACATTAAAAGGTATATTTCATTATTGAGCCACATGGTATTGATTACTGCTTACTAAAATTT
TGTCATTGTACACATCTGTAAAAGGTGGTTCCTTTTGGAATGCAAAGTTCAGGTGTTTGTTGTCTTTCCT
GACCTAAGGTCTTGTGAGCTTGTATTTTTTCTATTTAAGCAGTGCTTTCTCTTGGACTGGCTTGACTCAT
GGCATTCTACACGTTATTGCTGGTCTAAATGTGATTTTGCCAAGCTTCTTCAGGACCTATAATTTTGCTT
GACTTGTAGCCAAACACAAGTAAAATGATTAAGCAACAAATGTATTTGTGAAGCTTGGTTTTTAGGTTGT
TGTGTTGTGTGTGCTTGTGCTCTATAATAATACTATCCAGGGGCTGGAGAGGTGGCTCGGAGTTCAAGAG
CACAGACTGCTCTTCCAGAAGTCCTGAGTTCAATTCCCAGCAACCACATGGTGGCTCACAACCATCTGTA
ATGGGATCTGATGCCCTCTTCTGGTGTGTCTGAAGACCACAAGTGTATTCACATTAAATAAATAAATCCT
CCTTCTTCTTCTTTTTTTTTTTTTTAAAGAGAATACTGTCTCCAGTAGAATTTACTGAAGTAATGAAATA
CTTTGTGTTTGTTCCAATATGGTAGCCAATAATCAAATTACTCTTTAAGCACTGGAAATGTTACCAAGGA
ACTAATTTTTATTTGAAGTGTAACTGTGGACAGAGGAGCCATAACTGCAGACTTGTGGGATACAGAAGAC
CAATGCAGACTTTAATGTCTTTTCTCTTACACTAAGCAATAAAGAAATAAAAATTGAACTTCTAGTATCC
TATTTGTTTAAACTGCTAGCTTTACTTAACTTTTGTGCTTCATCTATACAAAGCTGAAAGCTAAGTCTGC
AGCCATTACTAAACATGAAAGCAAGTAATGATAATTTTGGATTTCAAAAATGTAGGGCCAGAGTTTAGCC
AGCCAGTGGTGGTGCTTGCCTTTATGCCTTTAATCCCAGCACTCTGGAGGCAGAGACAGGCAGATCTCTG
AGTTTGAGCCCAGCCTGGTCTACACATCAAGTTCTATCTAGGATAGCCAGGAATACACACAGAAACCCTG
TTGGGGAGGGGGGCTCTGAGATTTCATAAAATTATAATTGAAGCATTCCCTAATGAGCCACTATGGATGT
GGCTAAATCCGTCTACCTTTCTGATGAGATTTGGGTATTATTTTTTCTGTCTCTGCTGTTGGTTGGGTCT
TTTGACACTGTGGGCTTTCTTTAAAGCCTCCTTCCTGCCATGTGGTCTCTTGTTTGCTACTAACTTCCCA
TGGCTTAAATGGCATGGCTTTTTGCCTTCTAAGGGCAGCTGCTGAGATTTGCAGCCTGATTTCCAGGGTG
GGGTTGGGAAATCTTTCAAACACTAAAATTGTCCTTTAATTTTTTTTTTAAAAAATGGGTTATATAATAA
ACCTCATAAAATAGTTATGAGGAGTGAGGTGGACTAATATTAAATGAGTCCCTCCCCTATAAAAGAGCTA
TTAAGGCTTTTTGTCTTATACTTAACTTTTTTTTTAAATGTGGTATCTTTAGAACCAAGGGTCTTAGAGT
TTTAGTATACAGAAACTGTTGCATCGCTTAATCAGATTTTCTAGTTTCAAATCCAGAGAATCCAAATTCT
TCACAGCCAAAGTCAAATTAAGAATTTCTGACTTTTAATGTTAATTTGCTTACTGTGAATATAAAAATGA
TAGCTTTTCCTGAGGCAGGGTCTCACTATGTATCTCTGCCTGATCTGCAACAAGATATGTAGACTAAAGT
TCTGCCTGCTTTTGTCTCCTGAATACTAAGGTTAAAATGTAGTAATACTTTTGGAACTTGCAGGTCAGAT
TCTTTTATAGGGGACACACTAAGGGAGCTTGGGTGATAGTTGGTAAAATGTGTTTCAAGTGATGAAAACT
TGAATTATTATCACCGCAACCTACTTTTTAAAAAAAAAAGCCAGGCCTGTTAGAGCATGCTTAAGGGATC
CCTAGGACTTGCTGAGCACACAAGAGTAGTTACTTGGCAGGCTCCTGGTGAGAGCATATTTCAAAAAACA
AGGCAGACAACCAAGAAACTACAGTTAAGGTTACCTGTCTTTAAACCATCTGCATATACACAGGGATATT
AAAATATTCCAAATAATATTTCATTCAAGTTTTCCCCCATCAAATTGGGACATGGATTTCTCCGGTGAAT
AGGCAGAGTTGGAAACTAAACAAATGTTGGTTTTGTGATTTGTGAAATTGTTTTCAAGTGATAGTTAAAG
CCCATGAGATACAGAACAAAGCTGCTATTTCGAGGTCTCTTGGTTTATACTCAGAAGCACTTCTTTGGGT
TTCCCTGCACTATCCTGATCATGTGCTAGGCCTACCTTAGGCTGATTGTTGTTCAAATAAACTTAAGTTT
CCTGTCAGGTGATGTCATATGATTTCATATATCAAGGCAAAACATGTTATATATGTTAAACATTTGTACT
TAATGTGAAAGTTAGGTCTTTGTGGGTTTGATTTTTAATTTTCAAAACCTGAGCTAAATAAGTCATTTTT
ACATGTCTTACATTTGGTGGAATTGTATAATTGTGGTTTGCAGGCAAGACTCTCTGACCTAGTAACCCTA
CCTATAGAGCACTTTGCTGGGTCACAAGTCTAGGAGTCAAGCATTTCACCTTGAAGTTGAGACGTTTTGT
TAGTGTATACTAGTTTATATGTTGGAGGACATGTTTATCCAGAAGATATTCAGGACTATTTTTGACTGGG
CTAAGGAATTGATTCTGATTAGCACTGTTAGTGAGCATTGAGTGGCCTTTAGGCTTGAATTGGAGTCACT
TGTATATCTCAAATAATGCTGGCCTTTTTTAAAAAGCCCTTGTTCTTTATCACCCTGTTTTCTACATAAT
TTTTGTTCAAAGAAATACTTGTTTGGATCTCCTTTTGACAACAATAGCATGTTTTCAAGCCATATTTTTT
TTCCTTTTTTTTTTTTTTTTTGGTTTTTCGAGACAGGGTTTCTCTGTATAGCCCTGGCTGTCCTGGAACT
CACTTTGTAGACCAGGCTGGCCTCGAACTCAGAAATCCGCCTGCCTCTGCCTCCTGAGTGCCGGGATTAA
AGGCGTGCACCACCACGCCTGGCTAAGTTGGATATTTTGTTATATAACTATAACCAATACTAACTCCACT
GGGTGGATTTTTAATTCAGTCAGTAGTCTTAAGTGGTCTTTATTGGCCCTTCATTAAAATCTACTGTTCA
CTCTAACAGAGGCTGTTGGTACTAGTGGCACTTAAGCAACTTCCTACGGATATACTAGCAGATTAAGGGT
CAGGGATAGAAACTAGTCTAGCGTTTTGTATACCTACCAGCTTTATACTACCTTGTTCTGATAGAAATAT
TTCAGGACATCTAGCTTATCGATACCGTCGACGTTCGAACACGTGGAATTCCTGCAGCCCGGGGGATCCA
CTAGTTCTAGAGCGGCCGCCACCGCGGTGGAGCTCCAATTCGCCCTATAGTGAGTCGTATTACGCGCGCT
CACTGGCCGTCGTTTTACAACGTCGTGACTGGGAAAACCCTGGCGTTACCCAACTTAATCGCCTTGCAGC
ACATCCCCCTTTCGCCAGCTGGCGTAATAGCGAAGAGGCCCGCACCGATCGCCCTTCCCAACAGTTGCGC
AGCCTGAATGGCGAATGGAAATTGTA
[117 nt withheld, positions 4647-4763]
C
[91 nt withheld, positions 4765-4855]
A
[49 nt withheld, positions 4857-4905]
CCTTTGACGTTGGAGTCCACGTTCTTT
[37 nt withheld, positions 4933-4969]
ACCCTATCTCGGTCTATTCTTTTGATTTATAAGGGATTTTGCCGATTTCGGCCTATTGGTTAAAAAATGA
GCTGATTTAACAAAAATTTAACGCGAATTTTAACAAAATATTAACGCTTACAATTTGTGGCACTTTTCGG
GGAAATGTGCGCGGAACCCCTATTTGTTTATTTTTCTAAATACATTCAAATATGTATCCGCTCATGAGAC
AATAACCCTGATAAATGCTTCAATAATATTGAAAAAGGAAGAGTATGAGTATTCAACATTTCCGTGTCGC
CCTTATTCCCTTTTTTGCGGCATTTTGCCTTCCTGTTTTTGCTCACCCAGAAACGCTGGTGAAAGTAAAA
GATGCTGAAGATCAGTTGGGTGCACGAGTGGGTTACATCGAACTGGATCTCAACAGCGGTAAGATCCTTG
AGAGTTTTCGCCCCGAAGAACGTTTTCCAATGATGAGCACTTTTAAAGTTCTGCTATGTGGCGCGGTATT
ATCCCGTATTGACGCCGGGCAAGAGCAACTCGGTCGCCGCATACACTATTCTCAGAATGACTTGGTTGAG
TACTCACCAGTCACAGAAAAGCATCTTACGGATGGCATGACAGTAAGAGAATTATGCAGTGCTGCCATAA
CCATGAGTGATAACACTGCGGCCAACTTACTTCTGACAACGATCGGAGGACCGAAGGAGCTAACCGCTTT
TTTGCACAACATGGGGGATCATGTAACTCGCCTTGATCGTTGGGAACCGGAGCTGAATGAAGCCATACCA
AACGACGAGCGTGACACCACGATGCCTGTAGCAATGGCAACAACGTTGCGCAAACTATTAACTGGCGAAC
TACTTACTCTAGCTTCCCGGCAACAATTAATAGACTGGATGGAGGCGGATAAAGTTGCAGGACCACTTCT
GCGCTCGGCCCTTCCGGCTGGCTGGTTTATTGCTGATAAATCTGGAGCCGGTGAGCGTGGGTCTCGCGGT
ATCATTGCAGCACTGGGGCCAGATGGTAAGCCCTCCCGTATCGTAGTTATCTACACGACGGGGAGTCAGG
CAACTATGGATGAACGAAATAGACAGATCGCTGAGATAGGTGCCTCACTGATTAAGCATTGGTAACTGTC
AGACCAAGTTTACTCATATATACTTTAGATTGATTTAAAACTTCATTTTTAATTTAAAAGGATCTAGGTG
AAGATCCTTTTTGATAATCTCATGACCAAAATCCCTTAACGTGAGTTTTCGTTCCACTGAGCGTCAGACC
CCGTAGAAAAGATCAAAGGATCTTCTTGAGATCCTTTTTTTCTGCGCGTAATCTGCTGCTTGCAAACAAA
AAAACCACCGCTACCAGCGGTGGTTTGTTTGCCGGATCAAGAGCTACCAACTCTTTTTCCGAAGGTAACT
GGCTTCAGCAGAGCGCAGATACCAAATACTGTTCTTCTAGTGTAGCCGTAGTTAGGCCACCACTTCAAGA
ACTCTGTAGCACCGCCTACATACCTCGCTCTGCTAATCCTGTTACCAGTGGCTGCTGCCAGTGGCGATAA
GTCGTGTCTTACCGGGTTGGACTCAAGACGATAGTTACCGGATAAGGCGCAGCGGTCGGGCTGAACGGGG
GGTTCGTGCACACAGCCCAGCTTGGAGCGAACGACCTACACCGAACTGAGATACCTACAGCGTGAGCTAT
GAGAAAGCGCCACGCTTCCCGAAGGGAGAAAGGCGGACAGGTATCCGGTAAGCGGCAGGGTCGGAACAGG
AGAGCGCACGAGGGAGCTTCCAGGGGGAAACGCCTGGTATCTTTATAGTCCTGTCGGGTTTCGCCACCTC
TGACTTGAGCGTCGATTTTTGTGATGCTCGTCAGGGGGGCGGAGCCTATGGAAAAACGCCAGCAACGCGG
CCTTTTTACGGTTCCTGGCCTTTTGCTGGCCTTTTGCTCACATGTTCTTTCCTGCGTTATCCCCTGATTC
TGTGGATAACCGTATTACCGCCTTTGAGTGAGCTGATACCGCTCGCCGCAGCCGAACGACCGAGCGCAGC
GAGTCAGTGAGCGAGGAAGCGGAAGAGCGCCCAATACGCAAACCGCCTCTCCCCGCGCGTTGGCCGATTC
ATTAATGCAGCTGGCACGACAGGTTTCCCGACTGGAAAGCGGGCAGTGAGCGCAACGCAATTAATGTGAG
TTAGCTCACTCATTAGGCACCCCAGGCTTTACACTTTATGCTTCCGGCTCGTATGTTGTGTGGAATTGTG
AGCGGATAACAATTTCACACAGGAAACAGCTATGACCATGATTACGCCAAGCGCGCAATTAACCCTCACT
AAAGGGAACAAAAGCTGGGTACCGGGCCCCCCCTCGAGGTCGACGGTATCGATAAGCTTCACGTGTTCGA
AACGCGTTGACATTGATTATTGACTAGTTATTAATAGTAATCAATTACGGGGTCATTAGTTCATAGCCCA
TATATGGAGTTCCGCGTTACATAACTTACGGTAAATGGCCCGCCTGGCTGACCGCCCAACGACCCCCGCC
CATTGACGTCAATAATGACGTATGTTCCCATAGTAACGCCAATAGGGACTTTCCATTGACGTCAATGGGT
GGAGTATTTACGGTAAACTGCCCACTTGGCAGTACATCAAGTGTATCATATGCCAAGTACGCCCCCTATT
GACGTCAATGACGGTAAATGGCCCGCCTGGCATTATGCCCAGTACATGACCTTATGGGACTTTCCTACTT
GGCAGTACATCTACGTATTAGTCATCGCTATTACCATGGTGATGCGGTTTTGGCAGTACATCAATGGGCG
TGGATAGCGGTTTGACTCACGGGGATTTCCAAGTCTCCACCCCATTGACGTCAATGGGAGTTTGTTTTGG
CACCAAAATCAACGGGACTTTCCAAAATGTCGTAACAACTCCGCCCCATTGACGCAAATGGGCGGTAGGC
GTGTACGGTGGGAGGTCTATATAAGCAGAGCTCTCTGGCTAACTAGAGAACCCACTGCTTACTGGCTTAT
CGAAATTAATACGACTCACTATAGGGAGACCCAAGCTGGCTAGCGTTTAAACTTAAGCTTG
