>Addgene plasmid #99748 | iMb-Control-Mosaic (IR98.10) | addgene partial sequence | sequence record 199293 | Addgene Partial NGS Result-MbYFP, MbTomato, MbKate2
GGGCCGCCTCGGGCCGGGGAGGGCTCGGGGGAGGGGCGCGGCGGCCCCCGGAGCGCCGGCGGCTGTCGAG
GCGCGGCGAGCCGCAGCCATTGCCTTTTATGGTAATCGTGCGAGAGGGCGCAGGGACTTCCTTTGTCCCA
AATCTGTGCGGAGCCGAAATCTGGGAGGCGCCGCCGCACCCCCTCTAGCGGGCGCGGGGCGAAGCGGTGC
GGCGCCGGCAGGAAGGAAATGGGCGGGGAGGGCCTTCGTGCGTCGCCGCGCCGCCGTCCCCTTCTCCCTC
TCCAGCCTCGGGGCTGTCCGCGGGGGGACGGCTGCCTTCGGGGGGGACGGGGCAGGGCGGGGTTCGGCTT
CTGGCGTGTGACCGGCGGCTCTAGAGCCTCTGCTAACCATGTTCATGCCTTCTTCTTTTTCCTACAGCTC
CTGGGCAACGTGCTGGTTATTGTGCTGTCTCATCATTTTGGCAAAGAATTCCTCGAGATAACTTCGTATA
GTATACCTTATACGAAGTTATCGAGCTCATAACTTCGTATAGGATACTTTATACGAAGTTATAACTCGAG
ATAACTTCGTATAGCATACATTATACGAAGTTATACCGGCAGATCTCGCCACCATGGTGAGTGTGATTAC
AGAGGCTAGCTTGGCTGCAGGTCGTCGAAATTCTACCGGGTAGGGGAGGCGCTTTTCCCAAGGCAGTCTG
GAGCATGCGCTTTAGCAGCCCCGCTGGGCACTTGGCGCTACACAAGTGGCCTCTGGCCTCGCACACATTC
CACATCCACCGGTAGGCGCCAACCGGCTCCGTTCTTTGGTGGCCCCTTCGCGCCACCTTCTACTCCTCCC
CTAGTCAGGAAGTTCCCCCCCGCCCCGCAGCTCGCGTCGTGCAGGACGTGACAAATGGAAGTAGCACGTC
TCACTAGTCTCGTGCAGATGGACAGCACCGCTGAGCAATGGAAGCGGGTAGGCCTTTGGGGCAGCGGCCA
ATAGCAGCTTTGCTCCTTCGCTTTCTGGGCTCAGAGGCTGGGAAGGGGTGGGTCCGGGGGCGGGCTCAGG
GGCGGGCTCAGGGGCGGGGCGGGCGCCCGAAGGTCCTCCGGAGGCCCGGCATTCTGCACGCTTCAAAAGC
GCACGTCTGCCGCGCTGTTCTCCTCTTCCTCATCTCCGGGCCTTTCGACCTGCAGCCTGTTGACAATTAA
TCATCGGCATAGTATATCGGCATAGTATAATACGACAAGGTGAGGAACTAAACCATGGGATCGGCCATTG
AACAAGATGGATTGCACGCAGGTTCTCCGGCCGCTTGGGTGGAGAGGCTATTCGGCTATGACTGGGCACA
ACAGACAATCGGCTGCTCTGATGCCGCCGTGTTCCGGCTGTCAGCGCAGGGGCGCCCGGTTCTTTTTGTC
AAGACCGACCTGTCCGGTGCCCTGAATGAACTGCAGGACGAGGCAGCGCGGCTATCGTGGCTGGCCACGA
CGGGCGTTCCTTGCGCAGCTGTGCTCGACGTTGTCACTGAAGCGGGAAGGGACTGGCTGCTATTGGGCGA
AGTGCCGGGGCAGGATCTCCTGTCATCTCACCTTGCTCCTGCCGAGAAAGTATCCATCATGGCTGATGCA
ATGCGGCGGCTGCATACGCTTGATCCGGCTACCTGCCCATTCGACCACCAAGCGAAACATCGCATCGAGC
GAGCACGTACTCGGATGGAAGCCGGTCTTGTCGATCAGGATGATCTGGACGAAGAGCATCAGGGGCTCGC
GCCAGCCGAACTGTTCGCCAGGCTCAAGGCGCGCATGCCCGACGGCGATGATCTCGTCGTGACCCATGGC
GATGCCTGCTTGCCGAATATCATGGTGGAAAATGGCCGCTTTTCTGGATTCATCGACTGTGGCCGGCTGG
GTGTGGCGGACCGCTATCAGGACATAGCGTTGGCTACCCGTGATATTGCTGAAGAGCTTGGCGGCGAATG
GGCTGACCGCTTCCTCGTGCTTTACGGTATCGCCGCTCCCGATTCGCAGCGCATCGCCTTCTATCGCCTT
CTTGACGAGTTCTTCTGAGGGGATCAATTCTCTAGAGCTCGCTGATCAGCCTCGACTGTGCCTTCTAGTT
GCCAGCCATCTGTTGTTTGCCCCTCCCCCGTGCCTTCCTTGACCCTGGAAGGTGCCACTCCCACTGTCCT
TTCCTAATAAAATGAGGAAATTGCATCGCATTGTCTGAGTAGGTGTCATTCTATTCTGGGGGGTGGGGTG
GGGCAGGACAGCAAGGGGGAGGATTGGGAAGACAATAGCAGGCATGCTGGGGATGCGGTGGGCTCTATGG
CTTCTGAGGCGGAAAGAACCAGCTGGGGCTCGACTAGAGCTTGCGGAACCCTTCGTAATCAGCCATACCA
CATTTGTAGAGGTTTTACTTGCTTTAAAAAACCTCCCACACCTCCCCCTGAACCTGAAACATAGAATGAA
TGCAATTGTTGTTGTTAACTTGTTTATTGCAGCTTATAATGGTTACAAATAAAGCAATAGCATCACAAAT
TTCACAAATAAAGCATTTTTTTCACTGCATTCTAGTTGTGGTTTGTCCAAACTCATCAATGTATCTTATC
ATGTCTGGATCTGACATGGTAAGTAAGCTTATAACTTCGTATAGTATACCTTATACGAAGTTATGGCGCG
CCTAATTCACAGCCACCATGCTGTGCTGCATCAGAAGAACTAAACCGGTTGAGAAGAATGAAGAGGCCGA
TCAGGAGCTGCAGTCGACGGTACCGCGGGCCCGGGATCCACCGGTCGCCACCATGGTGAGCAAGGGCGAG
GAGCTGTTCACCGGGGTGGTGCCCATCCTGGTCGAGCTGGACGGCGACGTAAACGGCCACAAGTTCAGCG
TGTCCGGCGAGGGCGAGGGCGATGCCACCTACGGCAAGCTGACCCTGAAGTTCATCTGCACCACCGGCAA
GCTGCCCGTGCCCTGGCCCACCCTCGTGACCACCTTCGGCTACGGCCTGCAGTGCTTCGCCCGCTACCCC
GACCACATGAAGCAGCACGACTTCTTCAAGTCCGCCATGCCCGAAGGCTACGTCCAGGAGCGCACCATCT
TCTTCAAGGACGACGGCAACTACAAGACCCGCGCCGAGGTGAAGTTCGAGGGCGACACCCTGGTGAACCG
CATCGAGCTGAAGGGCATCGACTTCAAGGAGGACGGCAACATCCTGGGGCACAAGCTGGAGTACAACTAC
AACAGCCACAACGTCTATATCATGGCCGACAAGCAGAAGAACGGCATCAAGGTGAACTTCAAGATCCGCC
ACAACATCGAGGACGGCAGCGTGCAGCTCGCCGACCACTACCAGCAGAACACCCCCATCGGCGACGGCCC
CGTGCTGCTGCCCGACAACCACTACCTGAGCTACCAGTCCAAGCTGAGCAAAGACCCCAACGAGAAGCGC
GATCACATGGTCCTGCTGGAGTTCGTGACCGCCGCCGGGATCACTCTCGGCATGGACGAGCTGTACAAGG
GCAGTGGAGAGGGCAGAGGAAGTCTGCTAACATGCGGTGACGTCGAGGAGAATCCTGGCCCAGAATTCTG
TGTGGATACCTACCGCTACATCATGCCAGAGCCAGCGAAGTCTGCTCCCGCCCCGAAAAAGGGCTCCAAG
AAGGCGGTGACTAAGGCGCAGAAGAAAGGCGGCAAGAAGCGCAAGCGCAGCCGCAAGGAGAGCTATTCCA
TCTATGTGTACAAGGTTCTGAAGCAGGTCCACCCTGACACCGGCATTTCGTCCAAGGCCATGGGCATCAT
GAACTCGTTTGTGAACGACATTTTCGAGCGCATCGCAGGTGAGGCTTCCCGCCTGGCGCATTACAACAAG
CGCTCGACCATCACCTCCAGGGAGATCCAGACGGCCGTGCGCCTGCTGCTGCCTGGGGAGTTGGCCAAGC
ACGCCGTGTCCGAGGGCACTAAGGCCATCACCAAGTACACCAGCGCTAAGGATCCACCGGTCGCCTGAAG
TGGAGAGGGCAGAGGAAGTCTGCTAACATGCGGTGACGTCGAGGAGAATCCTGGCCCAGAATTCTGCAGA
TATCCAGCACAGTGGCGGCCGCTCGAGTCTAGGCGCGCCAGCCTCGACTGTGCCTTCTAGTTGCCAGCCA
TCTGTTGTTTGCCCCTCCCCCGTGCCTTCCTTGACCCTGGAAGGTGCCACTCCCACTGTCCTTTCCTAAT
AAAATGAGGAAATTGCATCGCATTGTCTGAGTAGGTGTCATTCTATTCTGGGGGGTGGGGTGGGGCAGGA
CAGCAAGGGGGAGGATTGGGAAGACAATAGCAGGCATGCTGGGGATGCGGTGGGCTCTATGGCTTCTGAG
GCGGAAAGAACCAGCTGGGGAGATCTATAACTTCGTATAGGATACTTTATACGAAGTTATGGTACCGGCG
CGCCGATCCATGGGTTGCTGTTTCTCCAAGACCATGGTGAGCAAGGGAGAGGAGGTCATCAAAGAGTTCA
TGCGCTTCAAGGTGCGCATGGAGGGCTCCATGAACGGCCACGAGTTCGAGATCGAGGGCGAGGGCGAGGG
CCGCCCCTACGAGGGCACCCAGACCGCCAAGCTGAAGGTGACCAAGGGCGGCCCCCTGCCCTTCGCCTGG
GACATCCTGTCCCCCCAGTTCATGTACGGCTCCAAGGCGTACGTGAAGCACCCCGCCGACATCCCCGATT
ACAAGAAGCTGTCCTTCCCCGAGGGCTTCAAGTGGGAGCGCGTGATGAACTTCGAGGACGGCGGTCTGGT
GACCGTGACCCAGGACTCCTCCCTGCAGGACGGCACGCTGATCTACAAGGTGAAGATGCGCGGCACCAAC
TTCCCCCCCGACGGCCCCGTAATGCAGAAGAAGACCATGGGCTGGGAGGCCTCCACCGAGCGCCTGTACC
CCCGCGACGGCGTGCTGAAGGGCGAGATCCACCAGGCCCTGAAGCTGAAGGACGGCGGCCACTACCTGGT
GGAGTTCAAGACCATCTACATGGCCAAGAAGCCCGTGCAACTGCCCGGCTACTACTACGTGGACACCAAG
CTGGACATCACCTCCCACAACGAGGACTACACCATCGTGGAACAGTACGAGCGCTCCGAGGGCCGCCACC
ACCTGTTCCTGGGGCATGGCACCGGCAGCACCGGCAGCGGCAGCTCCGGCACCGCCTCCTCCGAGGACAA
CAACATGGCCGTCATCAAAGAGTTCATGCGCTTCAAGGTGCGCATGGAGGGCTCCATGAACGGCCACGAG
TTCGAGATCGAGGGCGAGGGCGAGGGCCGCCCCTACGAGGGCACCCAGACCGCCAAGCTGAAGGTGACCA
AGGGCGGCCCCCTGCCCTTCGCCTGGGACATCCTGTCCCCCCAGTTCATGTACGGCTCCAAGGCGTACGT
GAAGCACCCCGCCGACATCCCCGATTACAAGAAGCTGTCCTTCCCCGAGGGCTTCAAGTGGGAGCGCGTG
ATGAACTTCGAGGACGGCGGTCTGGTGACCGTGACCCAGGACTCCTCCCTGCAGGACGGCACGCTGATCT
ACAAGGTGAAGATGCGCGGCACCAACTTCCCCCCCGACGGCCCCGTAATGCAGAAGAAGACCATGGGCTG
GGAGGCCTCCACCGAGCGCCTGTACCCCCGCGACGGCGTGCTGAAGGGCGAGATCCACCAGGCCCTGAAG
CTGAAGGACGGCGGCCGCTACCTGGTGGAGTTCAAGACCATCTACATGGCCAAGAAGCCCGTGCAACTGC
CCGGCTACTACTACGTGGACACCAAGCTGGACATCACCTCCCACAACGAGGACTACACCATCGTGGAACA
GTACGAGCGCTCCGAGGGCCGCCACCACCTGTTCCTGTACGGCATGGACGAGCTGTACAAGGGCAGTGGA
GAGGGCAGAGGAAGTCTGCTAACATGCGGTGACGTCGAGGAGAATCCTGGCCCAGAATTCTGTGTGGATA
CCTACCGCTACATCATGCCAGAGCCAGCGAAGTCTGCTCCCGCCCCGAAAAAGGGCTCCAAGAAGGCGGT
GACTAAGGCGCAGAAGAAAGGCGGCAAGAAGCGCAAGCGCAGCCGCAAGGAGAGCTATTCCATCTATGTG
TACAAGGTTCTGAAGCAGGTCCACCCTGACACCGGCATTTCGTCCAAGGCCATGGGCATCATGAACTCGT
TTGTGAACGACATTTTCGAGCGCATCGCAGGTGAGGCTTCCCGCCTGGCGCATTACAACAAGCGCTCGAC
CATCACCTCCAGGGAGATCCAGACGGCCGTGCGCCTGCTGCTGCCTGGGGAGTTGGCCAAGCACGCCGTG
TCCGAGGGCACTAAGGCCATCACCAAGTACACCAGCGCTAAGGATCCACCGGTCGCCGGCAGTGGAGAGG
GCAGAGGAAGTCTGCTAACATGCGGTGACGTCGAGGAGAATCCTGGCCCAGAATTCTGCAGATATCCAGC
ACAGTGGCGGCCGCTCGAGAGCCTCGACTGTGCCTTCTAGTTGCCAGCCATCTGTTGTTTGCCCCTCCCC
CGTGCCTTCCTTGACCCTGGAAGGTGCCACTCCCACTGTCCTTTCCTAATAAAATGAGGAAATTGCATCG
CATTGTCTGAGTAGGTGTCATTCTATTCTGGGGGGTGGGGTGGGGCAGGACAGCAAGGGGGAGGATTGGG
AAGACAATAGCAGGCATGCTGGGGATGCGGTGGGCTCTATGGCTTCTGAGGCGGAAAGAACCAGCTGGGG
ACTAGTATAACTTCGTATAGCATACATTATACGAAGTTATGGCGCGCCTAATTCACAGCCACCATGCTGT
GCTGCATCAGAAGAACTAAGCCGGTTGAGAAGAATGAAGAGGCCGATCAGGAGCTGCAGTCGACGGTACC
GCGGGCCCGGGATCCACCGGTCGCCACCATGGTGAGCGAGCTGATTAAGGAGAACATGCACATGAAGCTC
TACATGGAGGGCACCGTGAACAACCACCACTTCAAGTGCACATCCGAGGGCGAAGGCAAGCCCTACGAGG
GCACCCAGACCATGAGAATCAAGGCGGTCGAGGGCGGCCCTCTCCCCTTCGCCTTCGACATCCTGGCTAC
CAGCTTCATGTACGGCAGCAAAACCTTCATCAACCACACCCAGGGCATCCCCGACTTCTTTAAGCAGTCC
TTCCCCGAGGGCTTCACATGGGAGAGAGTCACCACATACGAAGACGGGGGCGTGCTGACCGCTACCCAGG
ACACCAGCCTCCAGGACGGCTGCCTCATCTACAACGTCAAGATCAGAGGGGTGAACTTCCCATCCAACGG
CCCTGTGATGCAGAAGAAAACACTCGGCTGGGAGGCCTCCACCGAGACCCTGTACCCCGCTGACGGCGGC
CTGGAAGGCAGAGCCGACATGGCCCTGAAGCTCGTGGGCGGGGGCCACCTGATCTGCAACTTGAAGACCA
CATACAGATCCAAGAAACCCGCTAAGAACCTCAAGATGCCCGGCGTCTACTATGTGGACAGAAGACTGGA
AAGAATCAAGGAGGCCGACAAAGAGACCTACGTCGAGCAGCACGAGGTGGCTGTGGCCAGATACTGCGAC
CTCCCTAGCAAACTGGGGCACAGAATGTACAAGGGCAGTGGAGAGGGCAGAGGAAGTCTGCTAACATGCG
GTGACGTCGAGGAGAATCCTGGCCCAGAATTCTGTGTGGATACCTACCGCTACATCATGCCAGAGCCAGC
GAAGTCTGCTCCCGCCCCGAAAAAGGGCTCCAAGAAGGCGGTGACTAAGGCGCAGAAGAAAGGCGGCAAG
AAGCGCAAGCGCAGCCGCAAGGAGAGCTATTCCATCTATGTGTACAAGGTTCTGAAGCAGGTCCACCCTG
ACACCGGCATTTCGTCCAAGGCCATGGGCATCATGAACTCGTTTGTGAACGACATTTTCGAGCGCATCGC
AGGTGAGGCTTCCCGCCTGGCGCATTACAACAAGCGCTCGACCATCACCTCCAGGGAGATCCAGACGGCC
GTGCGCCTGCTGCTGCCTGGGGAGTTGGCCAAGCACGCCGTGTCCGAGGGCACTAAGGCCATCACCAAGT
ACACCAGCGCTAAGGATCCACCGGTCGCCGGCAGTGGAGAGGGCAGAGGAAGTCTGCTAACATGCGGTGA
CGTCGAGGAGAATCCTGGCCCAGAATTCTGCAGATATCCAGCACAGTGGCGGCCGCTCGAGTCTAGGCGC
GCCAGCCTCGACTGTGCCTTCTAGTTGCCAGCCATCTGTTGTTTGCCCCTCCCCCGTGCCTTCCTTGACC
CTGGAAGGTGCCACTCCCACTGTCCTTTCCTAATAAAATGAGGAAATTGCATCGCATTGTCTGAGTAGGT
GTCATTCTATTCTGGGGGGTGGGGTGGGGCAGGACAGCAAGGGGGAGGATTGGGAAGACAATAGCAGGCA
TGCTGGGGATGCGGTGGGCTCC
